>Addgene plasmid #206073 | Cav2.2 pHfluorin pCAGGS | addgene full sequence | sequence record 411196 | Addgene NGS Result
GCGGAGAGGTGCGGCGGCAGCCAATCAGAGCGGCGCGCTCCGAAAGTTTCCTTTTATGGCGAGGCGGCGG
CGGCGGCGGCCCTATAAAAAGCGAAGCGCGCGGCGGGCGGGAGTCGCTGCGCGCTGCCTTCGCCCCGTGC
CCCGCTCCGCCGCCGCCTCGCGCCGCCCGCCCCGGCTCTGACTGACCGCGTTACTCCCACAGGTGAGCGG
GCGGGACGGCCCTTCTCCTCCGGGCTGTAATTAGCGCTTGGTTTAATGACGGCTTGTTTCTTTTCTGTGG
CTGCGTGAAAGCCTTGAGGGGCTCCGGGAGGGCCCTTTGTGCGGGGGGAGCGGCTCGGGGGGTGCGTGCG
TGTGTGTGTGCGTGGGGAGCGCCGCGTGCGGCTCCGCGCTGCCCGGCGGCTGTGAGCGCTGCGGGCGCGG
CGCGGGGCTTTGTGCGCTCCGCAGTGTGCGCGAGGGGAGCGCGGCCGGGGGCGGTGCCCCGCGGTGCGGG
GGGGGCTGCGAGGGGAACAAAGGCTGCGTGCGGGGTGTGTGCGTGGGGGGGTGAGCAGGGGGTGTGGGCG
CGTCGGTCGGGCTGCAACCCCCCCTGCACCCCCCTCCCCGAGTTGCTGAGCACGGCCCGGCTTCGGGTGC
GGGGCTCCGTACGGGGCGTGGCGCGGGGCTCGCCGTGCCGGGCGGGGGGTGGCGGCAGGTGGGGGTGCCG
GGCGGGGCGGGGCCGCCTCGGGCCGGGGAGGGCTCGGGGGAGGGGCGCGGCGGCCCCCGGAGCGCCGGCG
GCTGTCGAGGCGCGGCGAGCCGCAGCCATTGCCTTTTATGGTAATCGTGCGAGAGGGCGCAGGGACTTCC
TTTGTCCCAAATCTGTGCGGAGCCGAAATCTGGGAGGCGCCGCCGCACCCCCTCTAGCGGGCGCGGGGCG
AAGCGGTGCGGCGCCGGCAGGAAGGAAATGGGCGGGGAGGGCCTTCGTGCGTCGCCGCGCCGCCGTCCCC
TTCTCCCTCTCCAGCCTCGGGGCTGTCCGCGGGGGGACGGCTGCCTTCGGGGGGGACGGGGCAGGGCGGG
GTTCGGCTTCTGGCGTGTGACCGGCGGCTCTAGAGCCTCTGCTAACCATGTTCATGCCTTCTTCTTTTTC
CTACAGCTCCTGGGCAACGTGCTGGTTATTGTGCTGTCTCATCATTTTGGCAAAGAATTCCTCGAGGGTA
CCGGGCCCCCCCTCGAGGTCGAAGCTTGATCATGGTCCGCTTCGGGGACGAGCTGGGCGGCCGCTATGGG
GGCGCGGGCGGCGCGGAGCGGGCCCGGGGCGGCGGGGCCGGCGGGGCTGGCGGCCCGGGCCCCGGGGGGC
TGCCGCCGGGCCAGCGGGTCCTCTACAAACAGTCGATCGCGCAGCGCGCGCGGACCATGGCGCTGTACAA
CCCCATCCCGGTCAAGCAGAACTGCTTCACCGTCAACCGCTCGCTCTTCGTCTTCAGCGAGGACAACGTC
GTCCGCAAATACGCCAAGCGCATCACCGAGTGGCCTCCGTTCGAGTACATGATCCTGGCCACCATCATCG
CCAACTGCATCGTGCTGGCCCTGGAGCAGCACCTCCCTGACGGGGACAAGACGCCTATGTCCGAGCGCCT
GGATGACACCGAGCCCTACTTCATTGGGATCTTCTGCTTCGAGGCGGGGATCAAGATCCTGGCCCTGGGC
TTTGTTCTGCACAAGGGCTCCTATCTGCGGAACGGCTGGAACGTCATGGACTTCGTGGTAGTCCTCACGG
GGATTCTTGCCACAGCCGGAACCGACTTCGACCTGCGAACGCTGAGGGCTGTGCGTGTGCTAAGGCCCCT
GAAGCTGGTGTCTGGGATTCCGAGCTTGCAGGTGGTGCTCAAGTCCATCATGAAGGCCATGGTCCCGCTG
CTGCAGATCGGGCTGCTGCTCTTCTTCGCCATCCTCATGTTTGCCATCATCGGCCTCGAGTTCTACATGG
GCAAGTTCCACAAGGCCTGCTTCCCCAACAGCACAGACCCAGATCCCGTGGGTGACTTCCCCTGTGGCAA
GGAGGCCCCGGCCCGGCTCTGTGAGGGAGACACGGAGTGCCGGGAGTACTGGGCCGGACCCAACTTTGGT
ATCACCAACTTTGACAACATCCTGTTTGCCATCTTGACCGTGTTCCAGTGCATCACCATGGAGGGCTGGA
CTGACATCCTCTACAATACAAACGATGCAGCCGGCAACACGTGGAACTGGCTCTACTTCATCCCTCTCAT
CATCATCGGCTCCTTCTTCATGCTCAACCTGGTGCTGGGTGTGCTCTCAGGAGAGTTTGCTAAGGAGCGC
GAGAGAGTGGAGAACCGCCGCGCCTTCCTGAAGCTCCGGCGGCAGCAGCAGATTGAGCGGGAGCTCAACG
GGTACCTGGAGTGGATCTTCAAGGCTGAGGAAGTCATGCTGGCTGAGGAGGACAGGAACGCAGAGGAGAA
GTCCCCTCTGGATGCAGTGTTGAAGAGAGCAGCTGCCAAGAAGAGCAGAAGCGACCTGATCCAGGCCGAG
GAGGGGGAGGGCCGGCTCACAGGCCTCTGTGCTCCCGGTTCCCCGTTCGCCCGTGCCAGCCTGAAAAGCG
GGAAGACGGAGAGCTCGTCGTACTTCCGGAGGAAGGAGAAGATGTTCCGCTTCTTCATCCGGCGCATGGT
GAAGGCACAGAGCTTCTACTGGACGGTGCTGTGTGTGGTGGCACTGAACACACTGTGCGTGGCCATGGTG
CACTACAACCAGCCGCAGCGGCTCACCACGGCATTGTACTTTGCAGAGTTTGTTTTCCTGGGTCTCTTCC
TCACAGAGATGTCCCTGAAGATGTATGGCCTGGGGCCCAGGAGCTACTTCCGGTCCTCCTTCAACTGTTT
TGACTTTGGGGTCATCGTGGGCAGTATCTTTGAAGTGGTCTGGGCTGCTGTCGACTCCGGTAGCACTAGC
GGCGGAAGCGGCGGGACAGGTGGAAGTAAAGGAGAAGAACTTTTCACTGGAGTTGTCCCAATTCTTGTTG
AATTAGATGGTGATGTTAATGGGCACAAATTTTCTGTCAGTGGAGAGGGTGAAGGTGATGCAACATACGG
AAAACTTACCCTTAAATTTATTTGCACTACTGGAAAACTACCTGTTCCTTGGCCAACACTTGTCACTACT
TTAACTTATGGTGTTCAATGCTTTTCAAGATACCCAGATCATATGAAACGGCATGACTTTTTCAAGAGTG
CCATGCCCGAAGGTTATGTACAGGAAAGAACTATATTTTTCAAAGATGACGGGAACTACAAGACACGTGC
TGAAGTCAAGTTTGAAGGTGATACCCTTGTTAATAGAATCGAGTTAAAAGGTATTGATTTTAAAGAAGAT
GGAAACATTCTTGGACACAAATTGGAATACAACTATAACGATCACCAGGTGTACATCATGGCAGACAAAC
AAAAGAATGGAATCAAAGCTAACTTCAAAATTAGACACAACATTGAAGATGGAGGCGTTCAACTAGCAGA
CCATTATCAACAAAATACTCCAATTGGCGATGGGCCCGTCCTTTTACCAGACAACCATTACCTGTTTACA
ACTTCTACTCTTTCGAAAGATCCCAACGAAAAGAGAGACCACATGGTCCTTCTTGAGTTTGTAACAGCTG
CTGGGATTACACATGGCATGGATGAACTATACAAAAGCGGAGGCACAGGTGGCAGCGGCGGAACCGGAGG
CTCCGTCGACGTCAAGCCAGGGACCTCCTTCGGGATCAGTGTTCTGCGGGCTCTGCGCTTACTGAGAATC
TTCAAGGTCACCAAATACTGGAACTCCCTACGGAACCTGGTGGTGTCTCTGCTCAACTCCATGAAGTCCA
TCATCAGCCTCCTCTTCCTGCTCTTCCTGTTCATTGTTGTCTTTGCTCTGCTGGGGATGCAGCTGTTTGG
AGGCCAGTTCAACTTTAAAGACGAGACCCCAACGACCAACTTTGACACCTTCCCTGCTGCTATCCTCACC
GTCTTCCAGATCCTGACCGGAGAGGACTGGAATGCGGTCATGTACCACGGGATCGAGTCGCAAGGTGGCG
TCAGCAGAGGAATGTTCTCCTCCTTCTACTTCATTGTCCTCACTCTGTTTGGGAACTACACCCTGCTGAA
TGTCTTCCTGGCCATTGCTGTGGACAACCTTGCCAATGCTCAGGAGCTGACCAAGGATGAAGAGGAGATG
GAAGAAGCAGCCAATCAGAAACTCGCCTTGCAGAAGGCCAAGGAAGTGGCTGAAGTCAGCCCCATGTCTG
CTGCGAACATCTCCATTGCCGCCAGGCAGCAGAACTCGGCCAAAGCGCGCTCGGTGTGGGAGCAGCGAGC
CAGCCAGCTGCGGCTGCAGAACCTGAGGGCCAGCTGCGAGGCGCTGTACAGCGAGATGGACCCCGAGGAG
AGGCTGCGCTACGCCACCGCGCGCCACCTGCGGCCCGACGTGAAGACGCACCTGGACCGGCCGCTGGTGG
TTGAGCCCGGCCGCGACGCTCCGCGGGGCCCCCCGGGGGGGAAGTCCCGGCCGGATGGCTCGGAGGCCCC
CGAGGGTGCGGATCCCCCGCGCAGGCATCACCGGCACCGAGACAAGGACAAGGCTCCCGCCACGGTCCCC
TCGGCGGGGGAACAGGACAGAGCCGAAGCTCTGAGGGCAGAGGGCGGGGAGCTGGGGCCCCGCGAGGAGC
GGGGGCGGCCACGCCGCAGCCGCAGCAAGGAGGCCCCGGGCGCCCCGGAGGTGCGCAGCGATCGCGGCCG
TGGCCCGTGTCCTGAAGGTGGTCGGCGCCACCACCGGCGCGGGTCACCGGAGGAGGCAGCTGAGAGGGAG
CCCCGCCGCCACCGCGCGCACCGGCACGGGCCCGACCCGGGCAAGGAGGGCCCAGCGTCCGGGACCAGGG
GCGAGCGGCGCGCACGACACCGCACGGGCCCCCGGGCGTGCCCCCGGGAGGCTGAGAGCAGCGAGGAGCC
TGCGCGGCGGCACCGGGCTCGGCACAAGGCGCCGCCCACCCAGGAGACCGCGGAGAAGGACAAGGAGGCT
GCCGAGAAGGGGGGCGAGGCCACGGAGGCCGAGAAGGACAAGGAGGCTCGGAACCACCAGCCCAAGGAGC
TGCCCTGTGACCTGGAGGCCATCGGCATGCTGGGAGTGGGCGCTGTGCATACGCTGCCCAGCACCTGTCT
GCAGAAGGTGGAGGAGCAGCCAGAGGATGCGGACAACCAGCGGAACGTCACCCGCATGGGTAGTCAGCCC
CCGGACACCAGCACCACTGTGCACATTCCTGTGACGCTGACCGGCCCCCCCGGGGAGACCACGGTAGTGC
CCAGTGGAAACGTGGACCTGGAAAGTCAAGCAGAGGGGAAGAAGGAGGTGGAAACCAGCGATGTGATGAG
GAGCGGCCCTCGGCCCATTGTCCCGTACAGTTCCATGTTCTGTTTAAGCCCAACCAACCTGCTGCGCCGC
TGCTGCCACTACATTGTGACCATGCGATACTTCGAGATGGTCATCCTCGTGGTCATCGCCCTGAGCAGCA
TCGCCCTGGCTGCCGAGGACCCCGTGAGAACAGACTCTCCCAGGAATAATGCTCTGAAGTACATGGACTA
CATCTTCACAGGCGTCTTCACCTTCGAGATGGTGATAAAGATGATCGATTTGGGACTGCTGCTACACCCT
GGAGCCTATTTCCGGGATCTGTGGAACATTCTGGACTTCATTGTGGTCAGTGGGGCCCTGGTGGCATTTG
CTTTCTCAGGATCCAAAGGGAAAGACATCAGCACCATCAAATCCCTGAGAGTCCTGCGTGTGCTGCGGCC
ACTCAAGACCATCAAGCGGCTGCCCAAGCTCAAGGCCGTGTTTGACTGTGTGGTGAACTCACTGAAAAAC
GTCCTCAACATCCTGATCGTCTACATGCTCTTCATGTTCATCTTTGCCGTCATTGCCGTGCAGCTCTTCA
AAGGGAAGTTCTTCTACTGCACGGACGAATCCAAGGAGCTGGAGCGTGACTGCAGGGGTCAGTATTTGGA
TTATGAGAAGGAGGAAGTGGAAGCTCAACCGAGGCAGTGGAAGAAATATGACTTCCACTATGACAACGTG
CTCTGGGCTCTGCTAACGCTCTTCACGGTGTCCACAGGGGAAGGGTGGCCCATGGTGCTGAAACACTCTG
TGGATGCCACCTACGAGGAGCAGGGCCCGAGCCCCGGGTACCGCATGGAGCTCTCCATCTTCTACGTGGT
CTACTTTGTGGTCTTTCCCTTCTTCTTTGTCAACATCTTCGTGGCCTTGATCATCATCACCTTCCAGGAG
CAGGGGGACAAGGTGATGTCCGAGTGCAGCCTGGAGAAGAACGAGAGGGCTTGCATCGACTTTGCCATCA
GCGCCAGACCCCTGACGCGGTACATGCCCCAGAACAAGCAGTCGTTCCAGTATAAGACGTGGACGTTCGT
GGTGTCCCCACCTTTTGAGTACTTCATCATGGCTATGATCGCCCTCAACACTGTGGTGCTGATGATGAAG
TTCTACGATGCGCCGTACGAGTATGAGCTAATGCTGAAATGCCTGAACATCGTGTTCACGTCCATGTTCT
CCATGGAGTGTGTGCTGAAGATCATCGCCTTCGGGGTGCTGAACTATTTCAGAGATGCCTGGAATGTCTT
TGACTTTGTCACGGTGTTGGGAAGTATTACTGATATTTTGGTAACAGAGATTGCGAACAACTTCATCAAC
CTCAGCTTCCTGCGCCTGTTCCGGGCCGCGCGGCTCATCAAGCTGCTGCGCCAGGGCTACACCATCCGCA
TCCTGCTTTGGACCTTCGTGCAGTCCTTCAAGGCGCTGCCCTACGTGTGTCTCCTCATCGCCATGCTCTT
CTTCATCTACGCCATCATTGGCATGCAGGTTTTTGGGAACATCGCCCTGGACGATGACACCAGCATCAAC
AGGCACAATAACTTCCGGACGTTTCTGCAGGCCTTGATGTTGCTGTTCAGGAGCGCCACGGGGGAGGCCT
GGCACGAGATAATGCTGTCGTGCCTCAGCAGCCGGGCCTGCGACGAGCACTCCAATGCCAGCGAGTGCGG
CAGCGACTTTGCCTACTTTTACTTCGTCTCCTTCATCTTCCTCTGCTCCTTTCTGATGTTGAACCTCTTT
GTGGCTGTGATCATGGACAATTTTGAGTACCTTACACGGGACTCTTCCATCTTAGGGCCTCACCACCTGG
ATGAGTTCATCCGGGTCTGGGCTGAATACGACCCGGCCGCGTGTGGGCGCATCAGTTACAGTGACATGTT
TGAGATGCTGAAGCACATGTCCCCACCCCTGGGGCTGGGGAAGAAGTGCCCTGCTCGAGTCGCGTACAAG
CGCCTGGTCCGCATGAACATGCCCATCTCCAGTGAGGACATGACGGTGCACTTCACATCCACGCTGATGG
CTCTCATTCGGACAGCGCTGGACATCAAGCTGGCACCAGCTGGGACCAAGCAGCACCAGTGCGACGCAGA
GCTGAGGAAGGAGATTTCCTGTGTGTGGGCCAATCTGCCCCAGAAGACCCTGGACTTACTGGTACCACCC
CATAAGCCTGACGAGATGACGGTGGGCAAAGTCTATGCAGCTCTGATGATCTTCGACTTCTACAAACAGA
ACAAAACCAGCAGAGACCAGACTCAGCAAGCCCCCGGAGGCCTGTCCCAGCTGGGCCCCGTGTCCCTGTT
CCACCCGCTGAAGGCCACGCTGGAGCAGACTCAGCCGGCGCTGCGTGGAGCCCGGGCTTTCCTGCGGCAG
AAGAGTTCTGCCTCCCTGAGCAACGGCGGGGCCGTACAAACCCAGGAGAGCGGCATCAAGGAATCGGTTT
CTTGGGGCACTCAGAGGACCCAGGATGTGCTTTGCGAGGCCAGGGCACCCCTGGAGCGGGGCCACTCAGC
TGAGATCCCAGTCGGGCAGCCTGGGACACTGGCTGTAGATGTCCAGATGCAGAACATGACTCTGAGTGGC
CCTGACGCCGAGCCGCAGCCAGGGCTGGAGAGCCAGGGCCGAGCCGCCTCCATGCCCCGCCTGGCCGCAG
AAACACAGCCCGCGCCTGACGCCAGCCCCATGAAGCGCTCCATCTCCACGCTGGCCCCGCGCCCCCACAC
GGCCCGGCTCGGCAGCACCGCGCTGGACCGCCCAGCCCCCAGCCAGGCCCCGCACCATCACCACCACCGC
TGCCACCGCCGCAGGGACAGGAAGCAGCGGTCCCTGGAGAAGGGTCCCAGCCTGTCTGCTGACACAGATG
GGGCCCCCGACAGCACGGTGGGGCCAGGACTGCCCACGGGGGAGGGCCCCCCCGGCTGCAGGCGGGAGCG
GGAGCGCAGGCAGGAGCGGGGCCGGTCCCAGGAGCGGAGGCAGCCCTCGTCCTCCTCCTCGGAGAAGCAT
CGCTTCTACTCCTGTGACCGCTTCGGGGGCCGCGAACCCCCACAGCCCAAGCCCTCCCTCAGTAGTCACC
CCACGTCGCCGACGGCCGGGCAGGAGCCGGGACCCCACCCGCAGGGGAGTGGTTCGGTTCACGGGAGCCC
CCTGCTGTCCACATCTGGTGCTAGCACCCCGGGCCGGGGGCGGAGGCAGCTCCCCCAGACCCCCTTGACC
CCCCGCCCCAGCGTCACCTACAAGACGGCCAACTCCTCGCCTGTCCACTTCGCCGGGGCACCGAGCGGCC
TCCCCGCCTTCTCCCCCGGCCGGCTCAGCCGGGGCCTCTCAGAACACAACGCCCTGCTGCAGAGGGACCC
GCTCAGCCGGCCCCTGGCGCCCGGCTCGCGCATCGGCTCCGACCCCTACCTGGGGCAGCGGCTGGACAGC
GAGGCGCCCGCCCGTGCCCTGCCCGAGGACGCGCCCGCCTTTGAGGAGACCGCGGCCAGCAACTCGGGCC
GCTCCTCCCGGACCTCGTACGTGTCCTCACTGACCTCGCAGCCCCCGCCGCTGCGCCGCGTGCCCAACGG
CTACCACTGCACTCTGGGGCTGGGCGGGGGCGGCCGGGCGCGGCGCGGCTGCCACCACCCCGACCGCGAC
CGCCGGTGCTAGACTAGTTCTAGCAAGCTTCGACGAATTCGCATGCGGCCGCTAGCTCGAGGTACCGATA
TCGAGCTCAATTCACTCCTCAGGTGCAGGCTGCCTATCAGAAGGTGGTGGCTGGTGTGGCCAATGCCCTG
GCTCACAAATACCACTGAGATCTTTTTCCCTCTGCCAAAAATTATGGGGACATCATGAAGCCCCTTGAGC
ATCTGACTTCTGGCTAATAAAGGAAATTTATTTTCATTGCAATAGTGTGTTGGAATTTTTTGTGTCTCTC
ACTCGGAAGGACATATGGGAGGGCAAATCATTTAAAACATCAGAATGAGTATTTGGTTTAGAGTTTGGCA
ACATATGCCCATATGCTGGCTGCCATGAACAAAGGTTGGCTATAAAGAGGTCATCAGTATATGAAACAGC
CCCCTGCTGTCCATTCCTTATTCCATAGAAAAGCCTTGACTTGAGGTTAGATTTTTTTTATATTTTGTTT
TGTGTTATTTTTTTCTTTAACATCCCTAAAATTTTCCTTACATGTTTTACTAGCCAGATTTTTCCTCCTC
TCCTGACTACTCCCAGTCATAGCTGTCCCTCTTCTCTTATGGAGATCCCTCGACCTGCAGCCCAAGCTTG
GCGTAATCATGGTCATAGCTGTTTCCTGTGTGAAATTGTTATCCGCTCACAATTCCACACAACATACGAG
CCGGAAGCATAAAGTGTAAAGCCTGGGGTGCCTAATGAGTGAGCTAACTCACATTAATTGCGTTGCGCTC
ACTGCCCGCTTTCCAGTCGGGAAACCTGTCGTGCCAGCGGATCCGCATCTCAATTAGTCAGCAACCATAG
TCCCGCCCCTAACTCCGCCCATCCCGCCCCTAACTCCGCCCAGTTCCGCCCATTCTCCGCCCCATGGCTG
ACTAATTTTTTTTATTTATGCAGAGGCCGAGGCCGCCTCGGCCTCTGAGCTATTCCAGAAGTAGTGAGGA
GGCTTTTTTGGAGGCCTAGGCTTTTGCAAAAAGCTAACTTGTTTATTGCAGCTTATAATGGTTACAAATA
AAGCAATAGCATCACAAATTTCACAAATAAAGCATTTTTTTCACTGCATTCTAGTTGTGGTTTGTCCAAA
CTCATCAATGTATCTTATCATGTCTGGATCCGCTGCATTAATGAATCGGCCAACGCGCGGGGAGAGGCGG
TTTGCGTATTGGGCGCTCTTCCGCTTCCTCGCTCACTGACTCGCTGCGCTCGGTCGTTCGGCTGCGGCGA
GCGGTATCAGCTCACTCAAAGGCGGTAATACGGTTATCCACAGAATCAGGGGATAACGCAGGAAAGAACA
TGTGAGCAAAAGGCCAGCAAAAGGCCAGGAACCGTAAAAAGGCCGCGTTGCTGGCGTTTTTCCATAGGCT
CCGCCCCCCTGACGAGCATCACAAAAATCGACGCTCAAGTCAGAGGTGGCGAAACCCGACAGGACTATAA
AGATACCAGGCGTTTCCCCCTGGAAGCTCCCTCGTGCGCTCTCCTGTTCCGACCCTGCCGCTTACCGGAT
ACCTGTCCGCCTTTCTCCCTTCGGGAAGCGTGGCGCTTTCTCATAGCTCACGCTGTAGGTATCTCAGTTC
GGTGTAGGTCGTTCGCTCCAAGCTGGGCTGTGTGCACGAACCCCCCGTTCAGCCCGACCGCTGCGCCTTA
TCCGGTAACTATCGTCTTGAGTCCAACCCGGTAAGACACGACTTATCGCCACTGGCAGCAGCCACTGGTA
ACAGGATTAGCAGAGCGAGGTATGTAGGCGGTGCTACAGAGTTCTTGAAGTGGTGGCCTAACTACGGCTA
CACTAGAAGAACAGTATTTGGTATCTGCGCTCTGCTGAAGCCAGTTACCTTCGGAAAAAGAGTTGGTAGC
TCTTGATCCGGCAAACAAACCACCGCTGGTAGCGGTGGTTTTTTTGTTTGCAAGCAGCAGATTACGCGCA
GAAAAAAAGGATCTCAAGAAGATCCTTTGATCTTTTCTACGGGGTCTGACGCTCAGTGGAACGAAAACTC
ACGTTAAGGGATTTTGGTCATGAGATTATCAAAAAGGATCTTCACCTAGATCCTTTTAAATTAAAAATGA
AGTTTTAAATCAATCTAAAGTATATATGAGTAAACTTGGTCTGACAGTTACCAATGCTTAATCAGTGAGG
CACCTATCTCAGCGATCTGTCTATTTCGTTCATCCATAGTTGCCTGACTCCCCGTCGTGTAGATAACTAC
GATACGGGAGGGCTTACCATCTGGCCCCAGTGCTGCAATGATACCGCGAGACCCACGCTCACCGGCTCCA
GATTTATCAGCAATAAACCAGCCAGCCGGAAGGGCCGAGCGCAGAAGTGGTCCTGCAACTTTATCCGCCT
CCATCCAGTCTATTAATTGTTGCCGGGAAGCTAGAGTAAGTAGTTCGCCAGTTAATAGTTTGCGCAACGT
TGTTGCCATTGCTACAGGCATCGTGGTGTCACGCTCGTCGTTTGGTATGGCTTCATTCAGCTCCGGTTCC
CAACGATCAAGGCGAGTTACATGATCCCCCATGTTGTGCAAAAAAGCGGTTAGCTCCTTCGGTCCTCCGA
TCGTTGTCAGAAGTAAGTTGGCCGCAGTGTTATCACTCATGGTTATGGCAGCACTGCATAATTCTCTTAC
TGTCATGCCATCCGTAAGATGCTTTTCTGTGACTGGTGAGTACTCAACCAAGTCATTCTGAGAATAGTGT
ATGCGGCGACCGAGTTGCTCTTGCCCGGCGTCAATACGGGATAATACCGCGCCACATAGCAGAACTTTAA
AAGTGCTCATCATTGGAAAACGTTCTTCGGGGCGAAAACTCTCAAGGATCTTACCGCTGTTGAGATCCAG
TTCGATGTAACCCACTCGTGCACCCAACTGATCTTCAGCATCTTTTACTTTCACCAGCGTTTCTGGGTGA
GCAAAAACAGGAAGGCAAAATGCCGCAAAAAAGGGAATAAGGGCGACACGGAAATGTTGAATACTCATAC
TCTTCCTTTTTCAATATTATTGAAGCATTTATCAGGGTTATTGTCTCATGAGCGGATACATATTTGAATG
TATTTAGAAAAATAAACAAATAGGGGTTCCGCGCACATTTCCCCGAAAAGTGCCACCTGGGTCGACATTG
ATTATTGACTAGTTATTAATAGTAATCAATTACGGGGTCATTAGTTCATAGCCCATATATGGAGTTCCGC
GTTACATAACTTACGGTAAATGGCCCGCCTGGCTGACCGCCCAACGACCCCCGCCCATTGACGTCAATAA
TGACGTATGTTCCCATAGTAACGCCAATAGGGACTTTCCATTGACGTCAATGGGTGGAGTATTTACGGTA
AACTGCCCACTTGGCAGTACATCAAGTGTATCATATGCCAAGTACGCCCCCTATTGACGTCAATGACGGT
AAATGGCCCGCCTGGCATTATGCCCAGTACATGACCTTATGGGACTTTCCTACTTGGCAGTACATCTACG
TATTAGTCATCGCTATTACCATGGTCGAGGTGAGCCCCACGTTCTGCTTCACTCTCCCCATCTCCCCCCC
CTCCCCACCCCCAATTTNNNNNNNNNNNNNNNNNNNNNNNNNNNNNNNNNNNNNNNNNNN
Features (pLannotate 1.2.2; 19 found; start..end, strand, type, name):
      1..109     +  promoter       chicken β-actin promoter (fragment): contains a 21-bp deletion relative to the standard chicken β-actin promoter
    110..1126    +  intron         chimeric intron: chimera between introns from chicken β-actin and rabbit β-globin
   1187..1212    -  misc_feature   MCS (fragment): pBluescript multiple cloning site
   1222..9039    +  CDS            CACNA1B: CAC1B_RABIT - Also known as CACH5, CACNL1A5. Experimental evidence at protein level: Swiss-Prot protein existence level 1. Voltage-sensitive calcium channels (VSCC) mediate the entry of calcium ions into excitable cells and are also involved in a variety of calcium-dependent processes, including muscle contraction, hormone or neurotransmitter release, gene expression, cell motility, cell division and cell death. The isoform alpha-1B gives rise to N-type calcium currents. N-type calcium channels belong to the 'high-voltage activated' (HVA) group and are specifically blocked by omega-conotoxin-
   9108..9185    +  CDS            HBB (fragment): HBB_PONPY - Experimental evidence at transcript level: Swiss-Prot protein existence level 2. Involved in oxygen transport from the lung to the various peripheral tissues. From Pongo pygmaeus (Bornean orangutan).
   9256..9311    +  polyA_signal   β-globin poly(A) signal: rabbit β-globin polyadenylation signal (Gil and Proudfoot, 1987)
   9694..9716    -  protein_bind   lac operator (fragment): The lac repressor binds to the lac operator to inhibit transcription in E. coli. This inhibition can be relieved by adding lactose or isopropyl-β-D-thiogalactopyranoside (IPTG). lac repressor encoded by lacI
   9720..9750    -  promoter       lac promoter: promoter for the E. coli lac operon
   9765..9786    -  protein_bind   CAP binding site: CAP binding activates transcription in the presence of cAMP. E. coli catabolite activator protein
   9799..9838    -  CDS            lacI (fragment): lac repressor; lacI; The lac repressor binds to the lac operator to inhibit transcription in E. coli. This inhibition can be relieved by adding lactose or isopropyl-β-D-thiogalactopyranoside (IPTG).
   9845..9867    +  promoter       SV40 promoter (fragment): SV40 enhancer and early promoter
   9891..10026   +  rep_origin     SV40 ori: SV40 origin of replication
  10046..10180   +  polyA_signal   SV40 poly(A) signal: SV40 polyadenylation signal
  10182..10236   -  CDS            lacI (fragment): lac repressor; lacI; The lac repressor binds to the lac operator to inhibit transcription in E. coli. This inhibition can be relieved by adding lactose or isopropyl-β-D-thiogalactopyranoside (IPTG).
  10419..11007   -  rep_origin     ori: high-copy-number ColE1/pMB1/pBR322/pUC origin of replication
  11178..12038   -  CDS            AmpR: β-lactamase; bla; confers resistance to ampicillin, carbenicillin, and related antibiotics
  12039..12143   -  promoter       AmpR promoter: bla
  12174..12553   +  enhancer       CMV enhancer: human cytomegalovirus immediate early enhancer
  12555..12617   +  promoter       chicken β-actin promoter (fragment): contains a 21-bp deletion relative to the standard chicken β-actin promoter
