[The description below was written by a language model from this plasmid's Addgene catalogue record and pLannotate feature annotations shown in this document.]
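Description:
Cav2.2 pHfluorin pCAGGS is a mammalian expression plasmid built on the pCAGGS backbone, carrying the rabbit (O. cuniculus) CACNA1B cDNA, which encodes the pore-forming α1B subunit of the N-type voltage-gated calcium channel Cav2.2. The sequenced record is 12,660 nt. The plasmid is propagated in E. coli through a high-copy ColE1/pUC-type origin and selected with ampicillin via the AmpR (β-lactamase) gene and its own promoter. Short lac promoter/operator, CAP site and lacI fragments are backbone remnants. An SV40 origin of replication, with a fragment of the SV40 promoter and an SV40 poly(A) signal, is also present and could allow episomal amplification in cells expressing large T antigen.

Expression is driven by the composite CAG arrangement listed in the catalogue as CMV/β-actin. It consists of the human CMV immediate-early enhancer, the chicken β-actin promoter (split across the numbering origin of the circular map) and a chimeric chicken β-actin/rabbit β-globin intron. This combination gives strong, broadly active transcription in mammalian cells. The CACNA1B open reading frame follows a small residual polylinker fragment and is terminated by the rabbit β-globin poly(A) signal. The short HBB annotation before this signal probably reflects β-globin exon sequence in that 3′ region.

According to the depositor, the channel carries a pHfluorin tag (a pH-sensitive GFP variant) inserted into an extracellular position in domain II. The feature table does not annotate the tag separately, so its exact position within the single CACNA1B annotation cannot be read from the table. An exofacial pH-sensitive reporter of this kind is typically used to distinguish surface channels from those in acidic intracellular compartments, for example in trafficking studies. The depositor notes that the 5′ end of the cDNA is very GC-rich, and part of the plasmid derives from an earlier construct made elsewhere.
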