Addgene plasmid #206073: Cav2.2 pHfluorin pCAGGS
Purpose: expression of rabbit Cav2.2 calcium channel with an exofacial pHfluorin tag in domain II
Depositing lab: Annette Dolphin. Depositing organization: University College London.
Backbone
  Vector backbone: pCAGGS
  Backbone manufacturer: PMID 11397804
  Backbone size w/o insert (bp): 4890
  Vector type: Mammalian Expression
Growth in bacteria
  Bacterial resistance: Ampicillin, 100 μg/mL
  Growth temperature: 37°C
  Growth strain: DH5alpha
  Copy number: High Copy
Gene/Insert
  Gene/Insert name: cacna1b (alt name: Cav2.2 alpha1B)
  Species: O. cuniculus (rabbit)
  Entrez Gene: CACNA1B
  Promoter: CMV/B-actin
  Cloning method: Restriction Enzyme; 5′ cloning site unknown (unknown if destroyed)
  Sequencing primers: 5′ CTCTGCTAACCATGTTCATGC; 3′ CTGATAGGCAGCCTGCACCTG
Resource information
  A portion of this plasmid was derived from a plasmid made by: Yasuo Mori
Terms and licenses: Academic/Nonprofit Terms; Industry Terms: Not Available to Industry
Depositor comments: 5' end of DNA is very GC rich
How to cite: Cav2.2 pHfluorin pCAGGS was a gift from Annette Dolphin (Addgene plasmid # 206073 ; http://n2t.net/addgene:206073 ; RRID:Addgene_206073)
